Addgene plasmid #58782: pX330S-6
Purpose: Expresses Cas9 nuclease and gRNA
Depositing lab: Takashi Yamamoto. Depositing organization: Hiroshima University. Publication: Multiplex genome engineering in human cells using all-in-one CRISPR/Cas9 vector system. Sakuma T, Nishikawa A, Kume S, Chayama K, Yamamoto T. Sci Rep. 2014 Jun 23;4:5400. doi: 10.1038/srep05400. PubMed 24954249.
Backbone
  Vector backbone: pUC ori vector
  Vector type: Mammalian Expression, CRISPR
Growth in bacteria
  Bacterial resistance: Spectinomycin, 50 μg/mL
  Growth temperature: 37°C
  Growth strain: Stbl3
  Copy number: High Copy
Gene/Insert
  Gene/Insert name: humanized S. pyogenes Cas9 nuclease (alt names: SpCas9; hSpCas9)
  Species: S. pyogenes
  Insert size (bp): 4272
  Promoter: CBh
  Tag / fusion protein: 3xFLAG (N terminal on insert)
  Cloning method: Unknown
  Sequencing primers: 5′ actatcatatgcttaccgtaac
Resource information
  A portion of this plasmid was derived from a plasmid made by: Feng Zhang
Terms and licenses: Academic/Nonprofit Terms; Industry Terms: Not Available to Industry
How to cite: pX330S-6 was a gift from Takashi Yamamoto (Addgene plasmid # 58782 ; http://n2t.net/addgene:58782 ; RRID:Addgene_58782)
