[The description below was written by a language model from this plasmid's Addgene catalogue record and pLannotate feature annotations shown in this document.]
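Description:
pX330S-6 is a mammalian expression CRISPR plasmid of about 8.7 kb, derived in part from the pX330 all-in-one Cas9/guide RNA design and built on a high-copy pUC-type origin. It is propagated in bacteria under spectinomycin selection; the feature table shows a complete aadA (SmR) aminoglycoside adenylyltransferase gene preceded by fragments of a class 1 integron promoter and a gentamicin resistance gene, which appear to be remnants carried along with the resistance cassette. An M13/f1-type phage origin, small bom and rop fragments, and a single AAV2 ITR are also annotated in the backbone. With only one ITR detected, the plasmid should not be assumed to be an AAV packaging vector.

The main payload is human codon-optimised Streptococcus pyogenes Cas9 nuclease, driven by the CBh promoter. This appears in the annotation as its component parts: a CMV enhancer, the chicken β-actin promoter and a hybrid CBA/MVM intron. The Cas9 coding sequence (annotated as contiguous N- and C-terminal portions) carries an N-terminal 3xFLAG tag according to the catalogue entry, ends in a nucleoplasmin bipartite nuclear localisation signal, and is terminated by the bGH polyadenylation signal. A separate cassette pairs the human U6 RNA polymerase III promoter with the S. pyogenes guide RNA scaffold, so that a targeting spacer placed between them yields a single guide RNA; a second partial scaffold fragment lies just downstream.

The plasmid comes from work describing an all-in-one vector system for multiplex genome engineering in human cells. The record does not explain the specific role of the "S-6" member of the series or the method used to combine guide cassettes.
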