Features (pLannotate 1.2.2; 19 found; start..end, strand, type, name):
      8..293     +  enhancer       CMV enhancer: human cytomegalovirus immediate early enhancer; contains an 18-bp deletion relative to the standard CMV enhancer
    295..572     +  promoter       chicken β-actin promoter: No description available
    573..801     +  intron         hybrid intron: hybrid between chicken β-actin (CBA) and minute virus of mice (MMV) introns (Gray et al., 2011)
    939..2540    +  CDS            Cas9(N): N-terminal portion of Streptococcus pyogenes Cas9 (Zetsche et al., 2015)
   2541..5039    +  CDS            Cas9(C): C-terminal portion of Streptococcus pyogenes Cas9 (Zetsche et al., 2015)
   5040..5087    +  CDS            nucleoplasmin NLS: bipartite nuclear localization signal from nucleoplasmin
   5121..5232    +  polyA_signal   bGH poly(A) signal: bovine growth hormone polyadenylation signal
   5337..5477    +  repeat_region  AAV2 ITR: inverted terminal repeat of adeno-associated virus serotype 2 inverted
   5482..5533    -  misc_feature   bom (fragment): basis of mobility region from pBR322
   5552..5932    +  rep_origin     M13 ori (sequence partly withheld): M13 bacteriophage origin of replication; arrow indicates direction of (+) strand synthesis
   6008..6057    -  misc_feature   bom (fragment): basis of mobility region from pBR322
   6159..6194    -  CDS            rop (fragment): Rop protein, which maintains plasmids at low copy number; rop
   6366..6389    +  promoter       Pc promoter (fragment): intI1 (promoter lies within the coding sequence); class 1 integron promoter
   6565..6621    +  CDS            GmR (fragment): gentamycin acetyltransferase; aacC1; confers resistance to gentamycin
   6628..7419    +  CDS            SmR: aminoglycoside adenylyltransferase (Murphy, 1985); aadA; confers resistance to spectinomycin and streptomycin
   7602..8190    +  rep_origin     ori: high-copy-number ColE1/pMB1/pBR322/pUC origin of replication
   8264..8504    +  promoter       U6 promoter: RNA polymerase III promoter for human U6 snRNA
   8531..8606    +  misc_RNA       gRNA scaffold: guide RNA scaffold for the Streptococcus pyogenes CRISPR/Cas9 system
   8613..8656    +  misc_RNA       gRNA scaffold (fragment): guide RNA scaffold for the Streptococcus pyogenes CRISPR/Cas9 system
>Addgene plasmid #58782 | pX330S-6 | depositor full sequence | sequence record 91078 | pX330S-6 sequence 8698 bps
TGAGACCCGTTACATAACTTACGGTAAATGGCCCGCCTGGCTGACCGCCCAACGACCCCCGCCCATTGAC
GTCAATAGTAACGCCAATAGGGACTTTCCATTGACGTCAATGGGTGGAGTATTTACGGTAAACTGCCCAC
TTGGCAGTACATCAAGTGTATCATATGCCAAGTACGCCCCCTATTGACGTCAATGACGGTAAATGGCCCG
CCTGGCATTGTGCCCAGTACATGACCTTATGGGACTTTCCTACTTGGCAGTACATCTACGTATTAGTCAT
CGCTATTACCATGGTCGAGGTGAGCCCCACGTTCTGCTTCACTCTCCCCATCTCCCCCCCCTCCCCACCC
CCAATTTTGTATTTATTTATTTTTTAATTATTTTGTGCAGCGATGGGGGCGGGGGGGGGGGGGGGGCGCG
CGCCAGGCGGGGCGGGGCGGGGCGAGGGGCGGGGCGGGGCGAGGCGGAGAGGTGCGGCGGCAGCCAATCA
GAGCGGCGCGCTCCGAAAGTTTCCTTTTATGGCGAGGCGGCGGCGGCGGCGGCCCTATAAAAAGCGAAGC
GCGCGGCGGGCGGGAGTCGCTGCGACGCTGCCTTCGCCCCGTGCCCCGCTCCGCCGCCGCCTCGCGCCGC
CCGCCCCGGCTCTGACTGACCGCGTTACTCCCACAGGTGAGCGGGCGGGACGGCCCTTCTCCTCCGGGCT
GTAATTAGCTGAGCAAGAGGTAAGGGTTTAAGGGATGGTTGGTTGGTGGGGTATTAATGTTTAATTACCT
GGAGCACCTGCCTGAAATCACTTTTTTTCAGGTTGGACCGGTGCCACCATGGACTATAAGGACCACGACG
GAGACTACAAGGATCATGATATTGATTACAAAGACGATGACGATAAGATGGCCCCAAAGAAGAAGCGGAA
GGTCGGTATCCACGGAGTCCCAGCAGCCGACAAGAAGTACAGCATCGGCCTGGACATCGGCACCAACTCT
GTGGGCTGGGCCGTGATCACCGACGAGTACAAGGTGCCCAGCAAGAAATTCAAGGTGCTGGGCAACACCG
ACCGGCACAGCATCAAGAAGAACCTGATCGGAGCCCTGCTGTTCGACAGCGGCGAAACAGCCGAGGCCAC
CCGGCTGAAGAGAACCGCCAGAAGAAGATACACCAGACGGAAGAACCGGATCTGCTATCTGCAAGAGATC
TTCAGCAACGAGATGGCCAAGGTGGACGACAGCTTCTTCCACAGACTGGAAGAGTCCTTCCTGGTGGAAG
AGGATAAGAAGCACGAGCGGCACCCCATCTTCGGCAACATCGTGGACGAGGTGGCCTACCACGAGAAGTA
CCCCACCATCTACCACCTGAGAAAGAAACTGGTGGACAGCACCGACAAGGCCGACCTGCGGCTGATCTAT
CTGGCCCTGGCCCACATGATCAAGTTCCGGGGCCACTTCCTGATCGAGGGCGACCTGAACCCCGACAACA
GCGACGTGGACAAGCTGTTCATCCAGCTGGTGCAGACCTACAACCAGCTGTTCGAGGAAAACCCCATCAA
CGCCAGCGGCGTGGACGCCAAGGCCATCCTGTCTGCCAGACTGAGCAAGAGCAGACGGCTGGAAAATCTG
ATCGCCCAGCTGCCCGGCGAGAAGAAGAATGGCCTGTTCGGAAACCTGATTGCCCTGAGCCTGGGCCTGA
CCCCCAACTTCAAGAGCAACTTCGACCTGGCCGAGGATGCCAAACTGCAGCTGAGCAAGGACACCTACGA
CGACGACCTGGACAACCTGCTGGCCCAGATCGGCGACCAGTACGCCGACCTGTTTCTGGCCGCCAAGAAC
CTGTCCGACGCCATCCTGCTGAGCGACATCCTGAGAGTGAACACCGAGATCACCAAGGCCCCCCTGAGCG
CCTCTATGATCAAGAGATACGACGAGCACCACCAGGACCTGACCCTGCTGAAAGCTCTCGTGCGGCAGCA
GCTGCCTGAGAAGTACAAAGAGATTTTCTTCGACCAGAGCAAGAACGGCTACGCCGGCTACATTGACGGC
GGAGCCAGCCAGGAAGAGTTCTACAAGTTCATCAAGCCCATCCTGGAAAAGATGGACGGCACCGAGGAAC
TGCTCGTGAAGCTGAACAGAGAGGACCTGCTGCGGAAGCAGCGGACCTTCGACAACGGCAGCATCCCCCA
CCAGATCCACCTGGGAGAGCTGCACGCCATTCTGCGGCGGCAGGAAGATTTTTACCCATTCCTGAAGGAC
AACCGGGAAAAGATCGAGAAGATCCTGACCTTCCGCATCCCCTACTACGTGGGCCCTCTGGCCAGGGGAA
ACAGCAGATTCGCCTGGATGACCAGAAAGAGCGAGGAAACCATCACCCCCTGGAACTTCGAGGAAGTGGT
GGACAAGGGCGCTTCCGCCCAGAGCTTCATCGAGCGGATGACCAACTTCGATAAGAACCTGCCCAACGAG
AAGGTGCTGCCCAAGCACAGCCTGCTGTACGAGTACTTCACCGTGTATAACGAGCTGACCAAAGTGAAAT
ACGTGACCGAGGGAATGAGAAAGCCCGCCTTCCTGAGCGGCGAGCAGAAAAAGGCCATCGTGGACCTGCT
GTTCAAGACCAACCGGAAAGTGACCGTGAAGCAGCTGAAAGAGGACTACTTCAAGAAAATCGAGTGCTTC
GACTCCGTGGAAATCTCCGGCGTGGAAGATCGGTTCAACGCCTCCCTGGGCACATACCACGATCTGCTGA
AAATTATCAAGGACAAGGACTTCCTGGACAATGAGGAAAACGAGGACATTCTGGAAGATATCGTGCTGAC
CCTGACACTGTTTGAGGACAGAGAGATGATCGAGGAACGGCTGAAAACCTATGCCCACCTGTTCGACGAC
AAAGTGATGAAGCAGCTGAAGCGGCGGAGATACACCGGCTGGGGCAGGCTGAGCCGGAAGCTGATCAACG
GCATCCGGGACAAGCAGTCCGGCAAGACAATCCTGGATTTCCTGAAGTCCGACGGCTTCGCCAACAGAAA
CTTCATGCAGCTGATCCACGACGACAGCCTGACCTTTAAAGAGGACATCCAGAAAGCCCAGGTGTCCGGC
CAGGGCGATAGCCTGCACGAGCACATTGCCAATCTGGCCGGCAGCCCCGCCATTAAGAAGGGCATCCTGC
AGACAGTGAAGGTGGTGGACGAGCTCGTGAAAGTGATGGGCCGGCACAAGCCCGAGAACATCGTGATCGA
AATGGCCAGAGAGAACCAGACCACCCAGAAGGGACAGAAGAACAGCCGCGAGAGAATGAAGCGGATCGAA
GAGGGCATCAAAGAGCTGGGCAGCCAGATCCTGAAAGAACACCCCGTGGAAAACACCCAGCTGCAGAACG
AGAAGCTGTACCTGTACTACCTGCAGAATGGGCGGGATATGTACGTGGACCAGGAACTGGACATCAACCG
GCTGTCCGACTACGATGTGGACCATATCGTGCCTCAGAGCTTTCTGAAGGACGACTCCATCGACAACAAG
GTGCTGACCAGAAGCGACAAGAACCGGGGCAAGAGCGACAACGTGCCCTCCGAAGAGGTCGTGAAGAAGA
TGAAGAACTACTGGCGGCAGCTGCTGAACGCCAAGCTGATTACCCAGAGAAAGTTCGACAATCTGACCAA
GGCCGAGAGAGGCGGCCTGAGCGAACTGGATAAGGCCGGCTTCATCAAGAGACAGCTGGTGGAAACCCGG
CAGATCACAAAGCACGTGGCACAGATCCTGGACTCCCGGATGAACACTAAGTACGACGAGAATGACAAGC
TGATCCGGGAAGTGAAAGTGATCACCCTGAAGTCCAAGCTGGTGTCCGATTTCCGGAAGGATTTCCAGTT
TTACAAAGTGCGCGAGATCAACAACTACCACCACGCCCACGACGCCTACCTGAACGCCGTCGTGGGAACC
GCCCTGATCAAAAAGTACCCTAAGCTGGAAAGCGAGTTCGTGTACGGCGACTACAAGGTGTACGACGTGC
GGAAGATGATCGCCAAGAGCGAGCAGGAAATCGGCAAGGCTACCGCCAAGTACTTCTTCTACAGCAACAT
CATGAACTTTTTCAAGACCGAGATTACCCTGGCCAACGGCGAGATCCGGAAGCGGCCTCTGATCGAGACA
AACGGCGAAACCGGGGAGATCGTGTGGGATAAGGGCCGGGATTTTGCCACCGTGCGGAAAGTGCTGAGCA
TGCCCCAAGTGAATATCGTGAAAAAGACCGAGGTGCAGACAGGCGGCTTCAGCAAAGAGTCTATCCTGCC
CAAGAGGAACAGCGATAAGCTGATCGCCAGAAAGAAGGACTGGGACCCTAAGAAGTACGGCGGCTTCGAC
AGCCCCACCGTGGCCTATTCTGTGCTGGTGGTGGCCAAAGTGGAAAAGGGCAAGTCCAAGAAACTGAAGA
GTGTGAAAGAGCTGCTGGGGATCACCATCATGGAAAGAAGCAGCTTCGAGAAGAATCCCATCGACTTTCT
GGAAGCCAAGGGCTACAAAGAAGTGAAAAAGGACCTGATCATCAAGCTGCCTAAGTACTCCCTGTTCGAG
CTGGAAAACGGCCGGAAGAGAATGCTGGCCTCTGCCGGCGAACTGCAGAAGGGAAACGAACTGGCCCTGC
CCTCCAAATATGTGAACTTCCTGTACCTGGCCAGCCACTATGAGAAGCTGAAGGGCTCCCCCGAGGATAA
TGAGCAGAAACAGCTGTTTGTGGAACAGCACAAGCACTACCTGGACGAGATCATCGAGCAGATCAGCGAG
TTCTCCAAGAGAGTGATCCTGGCCGACGCTAATCTGGACAAAGTGCTGTCCGCCTACAACAAGCACCGGG
ATAAGCCCATCAGAGAGCAGGCCGAGAATATCATCCACCTGTTTACCCTGACCAATCTGGGAGCCCCTGC
CGCCTTCAAGTACTTTGACACCACCATCGACCGGAAGAGGTACACCAGCACCAAAGAGGTGCTGGACGCC
ACCCTGATCCACCAGAGCATCACCGGCCTGTACGAGACACGGATCGACCTGTCTCAGCTGGGAGGCGACA
AAAGGCCGGCGGCCACGAAAAAGGCCGGCCAGGCAAAAAAGAAAAAGTAAGAATTCCTAGAGCTCGCTGA
TCAGCCTCGACTGTGCCTTCTAGTTGCCAGCCATCTGTTGTTTGCCCCTCCCCCGTGCCTTCCTTGACCC
TGGAAGGTGCCACTCCCACTGTCCTTTCCTAATAAAATGAGGAAATTGCATCGCATTGTCTGAGTAGGTG
TCATTCTATTCTGGGGGGTGGGGTGGGGCAGGACAGCAAGGGGGAGGATTGGGAAGAGAATAGCAGGCAT
GCTGGGGAGCGGCCGCAGGAACCCCTAGTGATGGAGTTGGCCACTCCCTCTCTGCGCGCTCGCTCGCTCA
CTGAGGCCGGGCGACCAAAGGTCGCCCGACGCCCGGGCTTTGCCCGGGCGGCCTCAGTGAGCGAGCGAGC
GCGCAGCTGCCTGCAGGGGCGCCTGATGCGGTATTTTCTCCTTACGCATCTGTGCGGTATTTCACACCGC
ATA
[142 nt withheld, positions 5534-5675]
C
[141 nt withheld, positions 5677-5817]
CCTTTGACGTTGGAGTCCACGTTCTTT
[37 nt withheld, positions 5845-5881]
ACCCTATCTCGGGCTATTCTTTTGATTTATAAGGGATTTTGCCGATTTCGGCCTATTGGTTAAAAAATGA
GCTGATTTAACAAAAATTTAACGCGAATTTTAACAAAATATTAACGTTTACAATTTTATGGTGCACTCTC
AGTACAATCTGCTCTGATGCCGCATAGTTAAGCCAGCCCCGACACCCGCCAACACCCGCTGACGCGCCCT
GACGGGCTTGTCTGCTCCCGGCATCCGCTTACAGACAAGCTGTGACCGTCTCCGGGAGCTGCATGTGTCA
GAGGTTTTCACCGTCATCACCGAAACGCGCGAGACGAAAGGGCCTCGTGATACGCCTATTTTTATAGGTT
AATGTCATGATAATAATGGTTTCTTAGACGTCAGGTGGCACTTCCAGCCAGGACAGAAATGCCTCGACTT
CGCTGCTACCCAAGGTTGCCGGGTGACGCACACCGTGGAAACGGATGAAGGCACGAACCCAGTGGACATA
AGCCTGTTCGGTTCGTAAGCTGTAATGCAAGTAGCGTATGCGCTCACGCAACTGGTCCAGAACCTTGACC
GAACGCAGCGGTGGTAACGGCGCAGTGGCGGTTTTCATGGCTTGTTATGACTGTTTTTTTGGGGTACAGT
CTATGCCTCGGGCATCCAAGCAGCAAGCGCGTTACGCCGTGGGTCGATGTTTGATGTTATGGAGCAGCAA
CGATGTTACGCAGCAGGGCAGTCGCCCTAAAACAAAGTTAAACATTATGAGGGAAGCGGTGATCGCCGAA
GTATCGACTCAACTATCAGAGGTAGTTGGCGTCATCGAGCGCCATCTCGAACCGACGTTGCTGGCCGTAC
ATTTGTACGGCTCCGCAGTGGATGGCGGCCTGAAGCCACACAGTGATATTGATTTGCTGGTTACGGTGAC
CGTAAGGCTTGATGAAACAACGCGGCGAGCTTTGATCAACGACCTTTTGGAAACTTCGGCTTCCCCTGGA
GAGAGCGAGATTCTCCGCGCTGTAGAAGTCACCATTGTTGTGCACGACGACATCATTCCGTGGCGTTATC
CAGCTAAGCGCGAACTGCAATTTGGAGAATGGCAGCGCAATGACATTCTTGCAGGTATCTTCGAGCCAGC
CACGATCGACATTGATCTGGCTATCTTGCTGACAAAAGCAAGAGAACATAGCGTTGCCTTGGTAGGTCCA
GCGGCGGAGGAACTCTTTGATCCGGTTCCTGAACAGGATCTATTTGAGGCGCTAAATGAAACCTTAACGC
TATGGAACTCGCCGCCCGACTGGGCTGGCGATGAGCGAAATGTAGTGCTTACGTTGTCCCGCATTTGGTA
CAGCGCAGTAACCGGCAAAATCGCGCCGAAGGATGTCGCTGCCGACTGGGCAATGGAGCGCCTGCCGGCC
CAGTATCAGCCCGTCATACTTGAAGCTAGACAGGCTTATCTTGGACAAGAAGAAGATCGCTTGGCCTCGC
GCGCAGATCAGTTGGAAGAATTTGTCCACTACGTGAAAGGCGAGATCACCAAGGTAGTCGGCAAATAAAA
GCATTGGTAACTGTCAGACCAAGTTTACTCATATATACTTTAGATTGATTTAAAACTTCATTTTTAATTT
AAAAGGATCTAGGTGAAGATCCTTTTTGATAATCTCATGACCAAAATCCCTTAACGTGAGTTTTCGTTCC
ACTGAGCGTCAGACCCCGTAGAAAAGATCAAAGGATCTTCTTGAGATCCTTTTTTTCTGCGCGTAATCTG
CTGCTTGCAAACAAAAAAACCACCGCTACCAGCGGTGGTTTGTTTGCCGGATCAAGAGCTACCAACTCTT
TTTCCGAAGGTAACTGGCTTCAGCAGAGCGCAGATACCAAATACTGTCCTTCTAGTGTAGCCGTAGTTAG
GCCACCACTTCAAGAACTCTGTAGCACCGCCTACATACCTCGCTCTGCTAATCCTGTTACCAGTGGCTGC
TGCCAGTGGCGATAAGTCGTGTCTTACCGGGTTGGACTCAAGACGATAGTTACCGGATAAGGCGCAGCGG
TCGGGCTGAACGGGGGGTTCGTGCACACAGCCCAGCTTGGAGCGAACGACCTACACCGAACTGAGATACC
TACAGCGTGAGCTATGAGAAAGCGCCACGCTTCCCGAAGGGAGAAAGGCGGACAGGTATCCGGTAAGCGG
CAGGGTCGGAACAGGAGAGCGCACGAGGGAGCTTCCAGGGGGAAACGCCTGGTATCTTTATAGTCCTGTC
GGGTTTCGCCACCTCTGACTTGAGCGTCGATTTTTGTGATGCTCGTCAGGGGGGCGGAGCCTATGGAAAA
ACGCCAGCAACGCGGCCTTTTTACGGTTCCTGGCCTTTTGCTGGCCTTTTGCTCAGGTCTCAAGAGGCAT
GTGAGGGCCTATTTCCCATGATTCCTTCATATTTGCATATACGATACAAGGCTGTTAGAGAGATAATTGG
AATTAATTTGACTGTAAACACAAAGATATTAGTACAAAATACGTGACGTAGAAAGTAATAATTTCTTGGG
TAGTTTGCAGTTTTAAAATTATGTTTTAAAATGGACTATCATATGCTTACCGTAACTTGAAAGTATTTCG
ATTTCTTGGCTTTATATATCTTGTGGAAAGGACGAAACACCGGGTCTTCGAGAAGACCTGTTTTAGAGCT
AGAAATAGCAAGTTAAAATAAGGCTAGTCCGTTATCAACTTGAAAAAGTGGCACCGAGTCGGTGCTTTTT
TGTTTTAGAGCTAGAAATAGCAAGTTAAAATAAGGCTAGTCCGTTTTTAGCGCGTGCGCCAATTCTGCAG
ACAAATGGCTCTAGAGG
