>Addgene plasmid #58782 | pX330S-6 | addgene partial sequence | sequence record 92615 | hU6-F 5'-GAGGGCCTATTTCCCATGATT-3'
GACGTAGAAAGTAATAATTTCTTGGGTAGTTTGCAGTTTTAAAATTATGTTTTAAAATGGACTATCATAT
GCTTACCGTAACTTGAAAGTATTTCGATTTCTTGGCTTTATATATCTTGTGGAAAGGACGAAACACCGGG
TCTTCGAGAAGACCTGTTTTAGAGCTAGAAATAGCAAGTTAAAATAAGGCTAGTCCGTTATCAACTTGAA
AAAGTGGCACCGAGTCGGTGCTTTTTTGTTTTAGAGCTAGAAATAGCAAGTTAAAATAAGGCTAGTCCGT
TTTTAGCGCGTGCGCCAATTCTGCANACAAATGGCTCTAGAGGTGANACCCG
