>Addgene plasmid #58782 | pX330S-6 | addgene partial sequence | sequence record 95593 | pBR322ori-F 5'-GGGAAACGCCTGGTATCTTT-3'
ACTTGAGCGTCGATTTTTGTGATGCTCGTCAGGGGGGCGGAGCCTATGGAAAAACGCCAGCNACGCGGCC
TTTTTACGGTTCCTGGCCTTTTGCTGGCCTTTTGCTCAGGTCTCAAGAGGCATGTGAGGGCCTATTTCCC
ATGATTCCTTCATATTTGCATATACGATACAAGGCTGTTAGAGAGATAATTGGAATTAATTTGACTGTAA
ACACAAAGATATTAGTACAAAATACGTGACGTAGAAAGTAATAATTTCTTGGGTAGTTTGCAGTTTTAAA
ATTATGTTTTAAAATGGACTATCATATGCTTACCGTAACTTGAAAGTATTTCGATTTCTTGGCTTTATAT
ATCTTGTGGAAAGGACGAAACACCGGGTCTTCGAGAAGACCTGTTTTAGAGCTAGAAATAGCAAGTTAAA
ATAAGGCTAGTCCGTTATCAACTTGAAAAAGTGGCACCGAGTCGGTGCTTTTTTGTTTTAGAGCTAGAAA
TAGCA
