>Addgene plasmid #58782 | pX330S-6 | addgene partial sequence | sequence record 95598 | hSpCas9-R1 5'-CGCTCGTGCTTCTTATCCTC-3'
GCTGTCGTCCACCTTGGCCATCTCGTTGCTGAAGATCTCTTGCAGATAGCAGATCCGGTTCTTCCGTCTG
GTGTATCTTCTTCTGGCGGTTCTCTTCAGCCGGGTGGCCTCGGCTGTTTCGCCGCTGTCGAACAGCAGGG
CTCCGATCAGGTTCTTCTTGATGCTGTGCCGGTCGGTGTTGCCCAGCACCTTGAATTTCTTGCTGGGCAC
CTTGTACTCGTCGGTGATCACGGCCCAGCCCACAGAGTTGGTGCCGATGTCCAGGCCGATGCTGTACTTC
TTGTCGGCTGCTGGGACTCCGTGGATACCGACCTTCCGCTTCTTCTTTGGGGCCATCTTATCGTCATCGT
CTTTGTAATCAATATCATGATCCTTGTAGTCTCCGTCGTGGTCCTTATAGTCCATGGTGGCACCGGTCCA
ACCTGAAAAAAAGTGATTTCAGGCAGGTGCTCCAGGTAATTAAACATTAATACCCCACCAACCAACCATC
CCTTAAACCCTTACCTCTTGCTCAGCTAATTACAGCCCGGAGGAGAAGGG
